>Addgene plasmid #185661 | dimSIIN | addgene full sequence | sequence record 367342 | Addgene NGS Result
CTGATAGACGGTTTTTCGCCCTTTGACGTTGGAGTCCACGTTCTTT
[37 nt withheld, positions 47-83]
ACCCTATCTCGGTCTATTCTTTTGATTTATAAGGGATTTTGCCGATTTCGGCCTATTGGTTAAAAAATGA
GCTGATTTAACAAAAATTTAACGCGAATTAATTCTGTGGAATGTGTGTCAGTTAGGGTGTGGAAAGTCCC
CAGGCTCCCCAGCAGGCAGAAGTATGCAAAGCATGCATCTCAATTAGTCAGCAACCAGGTGTGGAAAGTC
CCCAGGCTCCCCAGCAGGCAGAAGTATGCAAAGCATGCATCTCAATTAGTCAGCAACCATAGTCCCGCCC
CTAACTCCGCCCATCCCGCCCCTAACTCCGCCCAGTTCCGCCCATTCTCCGCCCCATGGCTGACTAATTT
TTTTTATTTATGCAGAGGCCGAGGCCGCCTCTGCCTCTGAGCTATTCCAGAAGTAGTGAGGAGGCTTTTT
TGGAGGCCTAGGCTTTTGCAAAAAGCTCCCGGGAGCTTGTATATCCATTTTCGGATCTGATCAGCACGTG
TTGACAATTAATCATCGGCATAGTATATCGGCATAGTATAATACGACAAGGTGAGGAACTAAACCATGGC
CAAGTTGACCAGTGCCGTTCCGGTGCTCACCGCGCGCGACGTCGCCGGAGCGGTCGAGTTCTGGACCGAC
CGGCTCGGGTTCTCCCGGGACTTCGTGGAGGACGACTTCGCCGGTGTGGTCCGGGACGACGTGACCCTGT
TCATCAGCGCGGTCCAGGACCAGGTGGTGCCGGACAACACCCTGGCCTGGGTGTGGGTGCGCGGCCTGGA
CGAGCTGTACGCCGAGTGGTCGGAGGTCGTGTCCACGAACTTCCGGGACGCCTCCGGGCCGGCCATGACC
GAGATCGGCGAGCAGCCGTGGGGGCGGGAGTTCGCCCTGCGCGACCCGGCCGGCAACTGCGTGCACTTCG
TGGCCGAGGAGCAGGACTGACACGTGCTACGAGATTTCGATTCCACCGCCGCCTTCTATGAAAGGTTGGG
CTTCGGAATCGTTTTCCGGGACGCCGGCTGGATGATCCTCCAGCGCGGGGATCTCATGCTGGAGTTCTTC
GCCCACCCCAACTTGTTTATTGCAGCTTATAATGGTTACAAATAAAGCAATAGCATCACAAATTTCACAA
ATAAAGCATTTTTTTCACTGCATTCTAGTTGTGGTTTGTCCAAACTCATCAATGTATCTTATCATGTCTG
TATACCGTCGACCTCTAGCTAGAGCTTGGCGTAATCATGGTCATAGCTGTTTCCTGTGTGAAATTGTTAT
CCGCTCACAATTCCACACAACATACGAGCCGGAAGCATAAAGTGTAAAGCCTGGGGTGCCTAATGAGTGA
GCTAACTCACATTAATTGCGTTGCGCTCACTGCCCGCTTTCCAGTCGGGAAACCTGTCGTGCCAGCTGCA
TTAATGAATCGGCCAACGCGCGGGGAGAGGCGGTTTGCGTATTGGGCGCTCTTCCGCTTCCTCGCTCACT
GACTCGCTGCGCTCGGTCGTTCGGCTGCGGCGAGCGGTATCAGCTCACTCAAAGGCGGTAATACGGTTAT
CCACAGAATCAGGGGATAACGCAGGAAAGAACATGTGAGCAAAAGGCCAGCAAAAGGCCAGGAACCGTAA
AAAGGCCGCGTTGCTGGCGTTTTTCCATAGGCTCCGCCCCCCTGACGAGCATCACAAAAATCGACGCTCA
AGTCAGAGGTGGCGAAACCCGACAGGACTATAAAGATACCAGGCGTTTCCCCCTGGAAGCTCCCTCGTGC
GCTCTCCTGTTCCGACCCTGCCGCTTACCGGATACCTGTCCGCCTTTCTCCCTTCGGGAAGCGTGGCGCT
TTCTCATAGCTCACGCTGTAGGTATCTCAGTTCGGTGTAGGTCGTTCGCTCCAAGCTGGGCTGTGTGCAC
GAACCCCCCGTTCAGCCCGACCGCTGCGCCTTATCCGGTAACTATCGTCTTGAGTCCAACCCGGTAAGAC
ACGACTTATCGCCACTGGCAGCAGCCACTGGTAACAGGATTAGCAGAGCGAGGTATGTAGGCGGTGCTAC
AGAGTTCTTGAAGTGGTGGCCTAACTACGGCTACACTAGAAGAACAGTATTTGGTATCTGCGCTCTGCTG
AAGCCAGTTACCTTCGGAAAAAGAGTTGGTAGCTCTTGATCCGGCAAACAAACCACCGCTGGTAGCGGTG
GTTTTTTTGTTTGCAAGCAGCAGATTACGCGCAGAAAAAAAGGATCTCAAGAAGATCCTTTGATCTTTTC
TACGGGGTCTGACGCTCAGTGGAACGAAAACTCACGTTAAGGGATTTTGGTCATGAGATTATCAAAAAGG
ATCTTCACCTAGATCCTTTTAAATTAAAAATGAAGTTTTAAATCAATCTAAAGTATATATGAGTAAACTT
GGTCTGACAGTTACCAATGCTTAATCAGTGAGGCACCTATCTCAGCGATCTGTCTATTTCGTTCATCCAT
AGTTGCCTGACTCCCCGTCGTGTAGATAACTACGATACGGGAGGGCTTACCATCTGGCCCCAGTGCTGCA
ATGATACCGCGAGACCCACGCTCACCGGCTCCAGATTTATCAGCAATAAACCAGCCAGCCGGAAGGGCCG
AGCGCAGAAGTGGTCCTGCAACTTTATCCGCCTCCATCCAGTCTATTAATTGTTGCCGGGAAGCTAGAGT
AAGTAGTTCGCCAGTTAATAGTTTGCGCAACGTTGTTGCCATTGCTACAGGCATCGTGGTGTCACGCTCG
TCGTTTGGTATGGCTTCATTCAGCTCCGGTTCCCAACGATCAAGGCGAGTTACATGATCCCCCATGTTGT
GCAAAAAAGCGGTTAGCTCCTTCGGTCCTCCGATCGTTGTCAGAAGTAAGTTGGCCGCAGTGTTATCACT
CATGGTTATGGCAGCACTGCATAATTCTCTTACTGTCATGCCATCCGTAAGATGCTTTTCTGTGACTGGT
GAGTACTCAACCAAGTCATTCTGAGAATAGTGTATGCGGCGACCGAGTTGCTCTTGCCCGGCGTCAATAC
GGGATAATACCGCGCCACATAGCAGAACTTTAAAAGTGCTCATCATTGGAAAACGTTCTTCGGGGCGAAA
ACTCTCAAGGATCTTACCGCTGTTGAGATCCAGTTCGATGTAACCCACTCGTGCACCCAACTGATCTTCA
GCATCTTTTACTTTCACCAGCGTTTCTGGGTGAGCAAAAACAGGAAGGCAAAATGCCGCAAAAAAGGGAA
TAAGGGCGACACGGAAATGTTGAATACTCATACTCTTCCTTTTTCAATATTATTGAAGCATTTATCAGGG
TTATTGTCTCATGAGCGGATACATATTTGAATGTATTTAGAAAAATAAACAAATAGGGGTTCCGCGCACA
TTTCCCCGAAAAGTGCCACCTGACGTCGACGGATCGGGAGATCTCCCGATCCCCTATGGTGCACTCTCAG
TACAATCTGCTCTGATGCCGCATAGTTAAGCCAGTATCTGCTCCCTGCTTGTGTGTTGGAGGTCGCTGAG
TAGTGCGCGAGCAAAATTTAAGCTACAACAAGGCAAGGCTTGACCGACAATTGCATGAAGAATCTGCTTA
GGGTTAGGCGTTTTGCGCTGCTTCGCGATGTACGGGCCAGATATACGCGTTGACATTGATTATTGACTAG
TTATTAATAGTAATCAATTACGGGGTCATTAGTTCATAGCCCATATATGGAGTTCCGCGTTACATAACTT
ACGGTAAATGGCCCGCCTGGCTGACCGCCCAACGACCCCCGCCCATTGACGTCAATAATGACGTATGTTC
CCATAGTAACGCCAATAGGGACTTTCCATTGACGTCAATGGGTGGAGTATTTACGGTAAACTGCCCACTT
GGCAGTACATCAAGTGTATCATATGCCAAGTACGCCCCCTATTGACGTCAATGACGGTAAATGGCCCGCC
TGGCATTATGCCCAGTACATGACCTTATGGGACTTTCCTACTTGGCAGTACATCTACGTATTAGTCATCG
CTATTACCATGGTGATGCGGTTTTGGCAGTACATCAATGGGCGTGGATAGCGGTTTGACTCACGGGGATT
TCCAAGTCTCCACCCCATTGACGTCAATGGGAGTTTGTTTTGGCACCAAAATCAACGGGACTTTCCAAAA
TGTCGTAACAACTCCGCCCCATTGACGCAAATGGGCGGTAGGCGTGTACGGTGGGAGGTCTATATAAGCA
GCGCGTTTTGCCTGTACTGGGTCTCTCTGGTTAGACCAGATCTGAGCCTGGGAGCTCTCTGGCTAACTAG
GGAACCCACTGCTTAAGCCTCAATAAAGCTTGCCTTGAGTGCTTCAAGTAGTGTGTGCCCGTCTGTTGTG
TGACTCTGGTAACTAGAGATCCCTCAGACCCTTTTAGTCAGTGTGGAAAATCTCTAGCAGTGGCGCCCGA
ACAGGGACTTGAAAGCGAAAGGGAAACCAGAGGAGCTCTCTCGACGCAGGACTCGGCTTGCTGAAGCGCG
CACGGCAAGAGGCGAGGGGCGGCGACTGGTGAGTACGCCAAAAATTTTGACTAGCGGAGGCTAGAAGGAG
AGAGATGGGTGCGAGAGCGTCAGTATTAAGCGGGGGAGAATTAGATCGCGATGGGAAAAAATTCGGTTAA
GGCCAGGGGGAAAGAAAAAATATAAATTAAAACATATAGTATGGGCAAGCAGGGAGCTAGAACGATTCGC
AGTTAATCCTGGCCTGTTAGAAACATCAGAAGGCTGTAGACAAATACTGGGACAGCTACAACCATCCCTT
CAGACAGGATCAGAAGAACTTAGATCATTATATAATACAGTAGCAACCCTCTATTGTGTGCATCAAAGGA
TAGAGATAAAAGACACCAAGGAAGCTTTAGACAAGATAGAGGAAGAGCAAAACAAAAGTAAGACCACCGC
ACAGCAAGCGGCCGCTGATCTTCAGACCTGGAGGAGGAGATATGAGGGACAATTGGAGAAGTGAATTATA
TAAATATAAAGTAGTAAAAATTGAACCATTAGGAGTAGCACCCACCAAGGCAAAGAGAAGAGTGGTGCAG
AGAGAAAAAAGAGCAGTGGGAATAGGAGCTTTGTTCCTTGGGTTCTTGGGAGCAGCAGGAAGCACTATGG
GCGCAGCGTCAATGACGCTGACGGTACAGGCCAGACAATTATTGTCTGGTATAGTGCAGCAGCAGAACAA
TTTGCTGAGGGCTATTGAGGCGCAACAGCATCTGTTGCAACTCACAGTCTGGGGCATCAAGCAGCTCCAG
GCAAGAATCCTGGCTGTGGAAAGATACCTAAAGGATCAACAGCTCCTGGGGATTTGGGGTTGCTCTGGAA
AACTCATTTGCACCACTGCTGTGCCTTGGAATGCTAGTTGGAGTAATAAATCTCTGGAACAGATTTGGAA
TCACACGACCTGGATGGAGTGGGACAGAGAAATTAACAATTACACAAGCTTAATACACTCCTTAATTGAA
GAATCGCAAAACCAGCAAGAAAAGAATGAACAAGAATTATTGGAATTAGATAAATGGGCAAGTTTGTGGA
ATTGGTTTAACATAACAAATTGGCTGTGGTATATAAAATTATTCATAATGATAGTAGGAGGCTTGGTAGG
TTTAAGAATAGTTTTTGCTGTACTTTCTATAGTGAATAGAGTTAGGCAGGGATATTCACCATTATCGTTT
CAGACCCACCTCCCAACCCCGAGGGGACCCGACAGGCCCGAAGGAATAGAAGAAGAAGGTGGAGAGAGAG
ACAGAGACAGATCCATTCGATTAGTGAACGGATCGGCACTGCGTGCGCCAATTCTGCAGACAAATGGCAG
TATTCATCCACAATTTTAAAAGAAAAGGGGGGATTGGGGGGTACAGTGCAGGGGAAAGAATAGTAGACAT
AATAGCAACAGACATACAAACTAAAGAATTACAAAAACAAATTACAAAAATTCAAAATTTTCGGGTTTAT
TACAGGGACAGCAGAGATCCAGTTTGGTTAATTAAGGTACGATCCAGACATGATAAGATACATTGATGAG
TTTGGACAAACCACAACTAGAATGCAGTGAAAAAAATGCTTTATTTGTGAAATTTGTGATGCTATTGCTT
TATTTGTAACCATTATAAGCTGCAATAAACAAGTTGGATCCGTCGCATTACAGTTTTTCAAAGTTGATTA
TACTCTCGAGCTGCTCCTTGTACAGCTCGTCCATGCCGCCGGTGGAGTGGCGGCCCTCGGAGCGTTCGTA
CTGTTCCACCACGGTGTAGTCCTCGTTGTGGGAGGTGATGTCCAACTTGCGGTCGACGTTGTAGGCGCCG
GGCATCTGCACGGGCTTCTTGGCCTTGTAGGTGGTCTTGAAGTCCGCCAGGTAGCGGCCGCCGTCCTTCA
GGCGCAGGGCCATCTTAATGTCGCCCTTCAGCACGCCGTCCTCGGGGTACAACCGCTCGGTGGACGCTTC
CCAGCCCATTGTCTTCTTCTGCATTACGGGGCCGTCAGGAGGGAAGTTGGTGCCGCGGAGCTTCACCTTG
TAGATCAGGGTGCCGTCCTCCAGGGAGGTGTCCTGGGTCACGGTCACGGCGCCGCCGTCCTCGAAGTTCA
TCACGCGCTCCCACTTGAAGCCCTCGGGGAAGGACTGCTTATAGTAGTCGGGGATGTCGGCGGGGTGCTT
GGTGAAGGCCCTGGAGCCGTACATGAACTGAGGGGACAGGATGTCCCAGGAGAAGGGCAGGGGGCCACCC
TTGGTCACCTTCAGCTTGGCGGTCTGGGTGCCCTCGTAGGGGCGGCCCTCGCCCTCGCCCTCGATCTCGA
ACTCGTGGCCGTTCATGGAGCCCTCCATGTGCACCTTGAACCGCATGAACTCCTTGATCACTGCCTCGCC
CTTGCTCACCATGGTGGTCGATCAGTGTGAGGGAGTGTAAAGCTGGTTTGGCTCCGGTGCCCGTCAGTGG
GCAGAGCGCACATCGCCCACAGTCCCCGAGAAGTTGGGGGGAGGGGTCGGCAATTGAACCGGTGCCTAGA
GAAGGTGGCGCGGGGTAAACTGGGAAAGTGATGTCGTGTACTGGCTCCGCCTTTTTCCCGAGGGTGGGGG
AGAACCGTATATAAGTGCAGTAGTCGCCGTGAACGTTCTTTTTCGCAACGGGTTTGCCGCCAGAACACAG
GTAAGTGCCGTGTGTGGTTCCCGCGGGCCTGGCCTCTTTACGGGTTATGGCCCTTGCGTGCCTTGAATTA
CTTCCACCTGGCTGCAGTACGTGATTCTTGATCCCGAGCTTCGGGTTGGAAGTGGGTGGGAGAGTTCGAG
GCCTTGCGCTTAAGGAGCCCCTTCGCCTCGTGCTTGAGTTGAGGCCTGGCCTGGGCGCTGGGGCCGCCGC
GTGCGAATCTGGTGGCACCTTCGCGCCTGTCTCGCTGCTTTCGATAAGTCTCTAGCCATTTAAAATTTTT
GATGACCTGCTGCGACGCTTTTTTTCTGGCAAGATAGTCTTGTAAATGCGGGCCAAGATCTGCACACTGG
TATTTCGGTTTTTGGGGCCGCGGGCGGCGACGGGGCCCGTGCGTCCCAGCGCACATGTTCGGCGAGGCGG
GGCCTGCGAGCGCGGCCACCGAGAATCGGACGGGGGTAGTCTCAAGCTGGCCGGCCTGCTCTGGTGCCTG
GCCTCGCGCCGCCGTGTATCGCCCCGCCCTGGGCGGCAAGGCTGGCCCGGTCGGCACCAGTTGCGTGAGC
GGAAAGATGGCCGCTTCCCGGCCCTGCTGCAGGGAGCTCAAAATGGAGGACGCGGCGCTCGGGAGAGCGG
GCGGGTGAGTCACCCACACAAAGGAAAAGGGCCTTTCCGTCCTCAGCCGTCGCTTCATGTGACTCCACGG
AGTACCGGGCGCCGTCCAGGCACCTCGATTAGTTCTCGAGCTTTTGGAGTACGTCGTCTTTAGGTTGGGG
GGAGGGGTTTTATGCGATGGAGTTTCCCCACACTGAGTGGGTGGAGACTGAAGTTAGGCCAGCTTGGCAC
TTGATGTAATTCTCCTTGGAATTTGCCCTTTTTGAGTTTGGATCTTGGTTCATTCTCAAGCCTCAGACAG
TGGTTCAAAGTTTTTTTCTTCCATTTCAGGTGTCGTGACTAACTCGAACGCTAGCTGTGCGATCGTTTTC
GACCACCATGGTGAGCAAGGGCGAGGAGCTGTTCACCGGGGTGGTGCCCATCCTGGTCGAGCTGGACGGC
GACGTAAACGGCCACAAGTTCAGCGTGTCTGGCGAGGGCGAGGGCGATGCCACCTACGGCAAGCTGACCC
TGAAGTTCATCTGCACCACCGGCAAGCTGCCCGTGCCCTGGCCCACCCTCGTGACCACCCTGACCTACGG
CGTGCAGTGCTTCAGCCGCTACCCCGACCACATGAAGCAGCACGACTTCTTCAAGTCCGCCATGCCCGAA
GGCTACGTCCAGGAGCGCACCATCTTCTTCAAGGACGACGGCAACTACAAGACCCGCGCCGAGGTGAAGT
TCGAGGGCGACACCCTGGTGAACCGCATCGAGCTGAAGGGCATCGACTTCAAGGAGGACGGCAACATCCT
GGGGCACAAGCTGGAGTACAACTACAACAGCCACAACGTCTATATCATGGCCGACAAGCAGAAGAACGGC
ATCAAGGTGAACTTCAAGATCCGCCACAACATCGAGGACGGCAGCGTGCAGCTCGCCGACCACTACCAGC
AGAACACCCCCATCGGCGACGGCCCCGTGCTGCTGCCCGACAACCACTACCTGAGCACCCAGTCCGCCCT
GAGCAAAGACCCCAACGAGAAGCGCGATCACATGGTCCTGCTGGAGTTCGTGACCGCCGCCGGGATCACT
CTCGGCATGGACGAGCTGTACAAGTAATGACGTACGGCTAAGCCTCGACTAGGGATAACAGGGTAATTGT
TTGAATGAGGCTTCAGTACTTTACAGAATCGTTGCCTGCACATCTTGGAAACACTTGCTGGGATTACTTC
TTCAGGTTAACCCAACAGAAGGCTCGAGAAGGTATATTGCTGTTGACAGTGAGCGCCACCAATAAATTAC
AGTCTTATAGTGAAGCCACAGATGTATAAGACTGTAATTTATTGGTGTTGCCTACTGCCTCGGAATTCAA
GGGGCTACTTTAGGAGCAATTATCTTGTTTACTAAAACTGAATACCTTGCTATCTCTTTGATACATTTTT
ACAAAGCTGAATTAAAATGGTATAAATTAAATCACTTTTTTCAATTCTACCAAACGTTGTTTGTTTGGGG
TTGAATTACTCTACATGTTTAAGGGTTCCGGTTCCACTAGGTACAATTCGATATCAAGCTTATCGATAAT
CAACCTCTGGATTACAAAATTTGTGAAAGATTGACTGGTATTCTTAACTATGTTGCTCCTTTTACGCTAT
GTGGATACGCTGCTTTAATGCCTTTGTATCATGCTATTGCTTCCCGTATGGCTTTCATTTTCTCCTCCTT
GTATAAATCCTGGTTGCTGTCTCTTTATGAGGAGTTGTGGCCCGTTGTCAGGCAACGTGGCGTGGTGTGC
ACTGTGTTTGCTGACGCAACCCCCACTGGTTGGGGCATTGCCACCACCTGTCAGCTCCTTTCCGGGACTT
TCGCTTTCCCCCTCCCTATTGCCACGGCGGAACTCATCGCCGCCTGCCTTGCCCGCTGCTGGACAGGGGC
TCGGCTGTTGGGCACTGACAATTCCGTGGTGTTGTCGGGGAAATCATCGTCCTTTCCTTGGCTGCTCGCC
TGTGTTGCCACCTGGATTCTGCGCGGGACGTCCTTCTGCTACGTCCCTTCGGCCCTCAATCCAGCGGACC
TTCCTTCCCGCGGCCTGCTGCCGGCTCTGCGGCCTCTTCCGCGTCTTCGCCTTCGCCCTCAGACGAGTCG
GATCTCCCTTTGGGCCGCCTCCCCGCGTCGACTTTAAGACCAATGACTTACAAGGCAGCTGTAGATCTTA
GCCACTTTTTAAAAGAAAAGGGGGGACTGGAAGGGCTAATTCACTCCCAACGAAGACAAGATCTGCTTTT
TGCTTGTACTGGGTCTCTCTGGTTAGACCAGATCTGAGCCTGGGAGCTCTCTGGCTAACTAGGGAACCCA
CTGCTTAAGCCTCAATAAAGCTTGCCTTGAGTGCTTCAAGTAGTGTGTGCCCGTCTGTTGTGTGACTCTG
GTAACTAGAGATCCCTCAGACCCTTTTAGTCAGTGTGGAAAATCTCTAGCAGGGCCCGGCGAAACCCGCT
GATCAGCCTCGACTGTGCCTTCTAGTTGCCAGCCATCTGTTGTTTGCCCCTCCCCCGTGCCTTCCTTGAC
CCTGGAAGGTGCCACTCCCACTGTCCTTTCCTAATAAAATGAGGAAATTGCATCGCATTGTCTGAGTAGG
TGTCATTCTATTCTGGGGGGTGGGGTGGGGCAGGACAGCAAGGGGGAGGATTGGGAAGACAATAGCAGGC
ATGCTGGGGATGCGGTGGGCTCTATGGCTTCTGAGGCGGAAAGAACCAGCTGGGGCTCTAGGGGGTATCC
CC
[124 nt withheld, positions 10586-10709]
C
[91 nt withheld, positions 10711-10801]
AGGGTGATGGTTCACGTAGTGGGCCATCGCC
Features (pLannotate 1.2.2; 35 found; start..end, strand, type, name):
    196..525     +  promoter       SV40 promoter: SV40 enhancer and early promoter
    573..620     +  promoter       EM7 promoter: synthetic bacterial promoter&nbsp
    639..1013    +  CDS            BleoR: antibiotic-binding protein; Sh ble from Streptoalloteichus hindustanus; confers resistance to bleomycin, phleomycin, and Zeocin™
   1023..1148    +  CDS            ble (fragment): BLE_KLEPN - Experimental evidence at protein level: Swiss-Prot protein existence level 1. Binding protein with a strong affinity to the bleomycin family of antibiotics. Binds to CL990; an antimitotic-antibiotic compound. From Klebsiella pneumoniae.
   1143..1264    +  polyA_signal   SV40 poly(A) signal: SV40 polyadenylation signal
   1335..1357    -  protein_bind   lac operator (fragment): The lac repressor binds to the lac operator to inhibit transcription in E. coli. This inhibition can be relieved by adding lactose or isopropyl-β-D-thiogalactopyranoside (IPTG). lac repressor encoded by lacI
   1361..1391    -  promoter       lac promoter: promoter for the E. coli lac operon
   1406..1427    -  protein_bind   CAP binding site: CAP binding activates transcription in the presence of cAMP. E. coli catabolite activator protein
   1440..1532    -  CDS            lacI (fragment): lac repressor; lacI; The lac repressor binds to the lac operator to inhibit transcription in E. coli. This inhibition can be relieved by adding lactose or isopropyl-β-D-thiogalactopyranoside (IPTG).
   1715..2303    -  rep_origin     ori: high-copy-number ColE1/pMB1/pBR322/pUC origin of replication
   2474..3334    -  CDS            AmpR: β-lactamase; bla; confers resistance to ampicillin, carbenicillin, and related antibiotics
   3335..3439    -  promoter       AmpR promoter: bla
   3498..3550    -  misc_feature   bom (fragment): basis of mobility region from pBR322
   3705..4084    +  enhancer       CMV enhancer: human cytomegalovirus immediate early enhancer
   4085..4284    +  promoter       CMV promoter: human cytomegalovirus (CMV) immediate early promoter
   4302..4482    +  LTR            5' LTR (truncated): truncated 5' long terminal repeat (LTR) from HIV-1
   4529..4654    +  misc_feature   HIV-1 Ψ: packaging signal of human immunodeficiency virus type 1
   4638..5001    +  CDS            HIV-1 gag (fragment): gag protein from human immunodeficiency virus 1; gag
   5147..5380    +  misc_feature   RRE: The Rev response element (RRE) of HIV-1 allows for Rev-dependent mRNA export from the nucleus to the cytoplasm.
   5757..5857    +  CDS            Rev (fragment): human immunodeficiency virus 1 (HIV-1) Rev protein; rev; enhances nuclear export of unspliced and incompletely spliced viral mRNAs
   5907..6024    +  misc_feature   cPPT/CTS: central polypurine tract and central termination sequence of HIV-1
   6074..6208    -  polyA_signal   SV40 poly(A) signal: SV40 polyadenylation signal
   6224..6247    -  CDS            OVA peptide: antigenic CD8+ T cell epitope from chicken ovalbumin
   6260..6955    -  CDS            mScarlet: mScarlet is a basic (constitutively fluorescent) red fluorescent protein published in 2016, derived from synthetic construct. It has moderate acid sensitivity.
   6993..8171    +  promoter       EF-1α promoter: strong constitutive promoter for human elongation factor EF-1α
   8211..8927    +  CDS            EGFP: EGFP is a basic (constitutively fluorescent) green fluorescent protein published in 1996, derived from Aequorea victoria. It is reported to be a rapidly-maturing weak dimer with moderate acid sensitivity.
   8974..9067    +  ncRNA          5' miR-30a: sequence upstream of the 71-nt precursor of the human miR-30a microRNA (Zeng et al., 2002) miRNA
   9179..9291    +  ncRNA          3' miR-30a: sequence downstream of the 71-nt precursor of the human miR-30a microRNA (Zeng et al., 2002) miRNA
   9368..9391    +  misc_feature   MCS (fragment): pBluescript multiple cloning site
   9391..9979    +  misc_feature   WPRE: woodchuck hepatitis virus posttranscriptional regulatory element
  10030..10049   +  misc_feature   cPPT/CTS (fragment): central polypurine tract and central termination sequence of HIV-1
  10051..10284   +  LTR            3' LTR (ΔU3): self-inactivating 3' long terminal repeat (LTR) from HIV-1
  10316..10540   +  polyA_signal   bGH poly(A) signal: bovine growth hormone polyadenylation signal
  10544..10565   +  promoter       SV40 promoter (fragment): SV40 enhancer and early promoter
  10586..182     +  rep_origin     f1 ori (across the origin) (sequence partly withheld): f1 bacteriophage origin of replication; arrow indicates direction of (+) strand synthesis
