[The description below was written by a language model from this plasmid's Addgene catalogue record and pLannotate feature annotations shown in this document.]
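Description:
dimSIIN is a third-generation-style, self-inactivating HIV-1 lentiviral transfer plasmid built on the pLenti Trono backbone. It was designed to knock down Apc while delivering the model antigen SIINFEKL, and belongs to a set of vectors that vary in how strongly that epitope is expressed. It is propagated in E. coli through a high-copy ColE1/pUC origin with ampicillin selection. The backbone also carries an f1 origin and an SV40/EM7-driven bleomycin/Zeocin resistance cassette located outside the viral genome. Viral RNA is transcribed from a CMV enhancer/promoter fused to a truncated 5' LTR. It contains the Ψ packaging signal with a gag fragment, the RRE for Rev-dependent export, a cPPT/CTS, a WPRE and a ΔU3 3' LTR followed by a bGH polyadenylation signal.

The payload sits around a central EF-1α promoter. In the forward direction, this promoter drives EGFP followed by miR-30a 5' and 3' flanking sequences. The gap between these flanks presumably holds the shApc hairpin, which the feature table does not annotate separately, so green fluorescence and Apc knockdown would come from one transcript. Immediately upstream of the promoter, in the opposite orientation, lies mScarlet followed closely by the ovalbumin CD8+ T-cell epitope, apparently as a C-terminal fusion, and its own SV40 poly(A) signal. The catalogue lists EF-1α as the promoter for all inserts, and no separate promoter is annotated for this antisense cassette. The name suggests it yields dim antigen expression, but the record does not explain the mechanism. The associated work concerns neoantigen expression levels, T-cell priming and immune escape in colorectal cancer.
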