Addgene plasmid #185661: dimSIIN
Purpose: shApc-expressing lentiviruses with varius levels of expression of SIINFEKL
Depositing lab: Tyler Jacks. Depositing organization: Massachusetts Institute of Technology. Publication: Low neoantigen expression and poor T-cell priming underlie early immune escape in colorectal cancer. Westcott PMK, Sacks NJ, Schenkel JM, Ely ZA, Smith O, Hauck H, Jaeger AM, Zhang D, Backlund CM, Beytagh MC, Patten JJ, Elbashir R, Eng G, Irvine DJ, Yilmaz OH, Jacks T. Nat Cancer. 2021 Oct;2(10):1071-1085. doi: 10.1038/s43018-021-00247-z. Epub 2021 Sep 30. PubMed 34738089.
Backbone
  Vector backbone: pLenti Trono
  Vector type: Lentiviral
Growth in bacteria
  Bacterial resistance: Ampicillin, 100 μg/mL
  Growth temperature: 37°C
  Growth strain: NEB Stable
  Copy number: High Copy
Gene/Insert 1
  Gene/Insert name: mScarlet
  Species: Synthetic
  Promoter: Ef1a
  Cloning method: Gibson Cloning
  Sequencing primers: 5′ N/A; 3′ N/A
Gene/Insert 2
  Gene/Insert name: miR-30a
  Promoter: Ef1a
  Cloning method: Gibson Cloning
  Sequencing primers: 5′ N/A; 3′ N/A
Gene/Insert 3
  Gene/Insert name: shApc
  Promoter: Ef1a
  Cloning method: Gibson Cloning
  Sequencing primers: 5′ N/A; 3′ N/A
Gene/Insert 4
  Gene/Insert name: GFP
  Species: Synthetic
  Promoter: Ef1a
  Cloning method: Gibson Cloning
  Sequencing primers: 5′ N/A; 3′ N/A
Resource information
  A portion of this plasmid was derived from a plasmid made by: Luke Dow mir30 shAPC.
Terms and licenses: Academic/Nonprofit Terms; Industry Terms: Not Available to Industry
How to cite: dimSIIN was a gift from Tyler Jacks (Addgene plasmid # 185661 ; http://n2t.net/addgene:185661 ; RRID:Addgene_185661)
